Addgene plasmid #198482: Lenti-guide-puro mHgs-2
Purpose: lentiviral stable expression of mHgs gRNA 2
Depositing lab: Suzanne Pfeffer. Depositing organization: Stanford University. Publication: Genome-wide screen reveals Rab12 GTPase as a critical activator of Parkinson's disease-linked LRRK2 kinase. Dhekne HS, Tonelli F, Yeshaw WM, Chiang CY, Limouse C, Jaimon E, Purlyte E, Alessi DR, Pfeffer SR. Elife. 2023 Oct 24;12:e87098. doi: 10.7554/eLife.87098. PubMed 37874635.
Backbone
  Vector backbone: lenti-guide puro
  Vector type: Mammalian Expression, Lentiviral
  Selectable markers: Puromycin
Growth in bacteria
  Bacterial resistance: Ampicillin, 100 μg/mL
  Growth temperature: 37°C
  Growth strain: NEB Stable
  Copy number: High Copy
Gene/Insert
  Gene/Insert name: mHgs
  gRNA/shRNA sequence: TAATGATAAGAACCCACACG
  Species: M. musculus (mouse)
  Insert size (bp): 20
  Entrez Gene: Hgs (a.k.a. Hgr, Hrs, ZFYVE8, tn)
  Promoter: U6
  Cloning method: Restriction Enzyme; 5′ cloning site Unknown (unknown if destroyed); 3′ cloning site Unknown (unknown if destroyed)
  Sequencing primers: 5′ gcctatttcccatgattccttc
Terms and licenses: Academic/Nonprofit Terms; Industry Terms: Not Available to Industry
Depositor comments: Please visit https://www.biorxiv.org/content/10.1101/2023.02.17.529028v1 for bioRxiv preprint.
How to cite: Lenti-guide-puro mHgs-2 was a gift from Suzanne Pfeffer (Addgene plasmid # 198482 ; http://n2t.net/addgene:198482 ; RRID:Addgene_198482)
