[The description below was written by a language model from this plasmid's Addgene catalogue record and pLannotate feature annotations shown in this document.]
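Description:
Lenti-guide-puro mHgs-2 is a third-generation-style, self-inactivating HIV-1 lentiviral transfer plasmid (8,323 nt in the sequenced record) built on the lenti-guide puro backbone. It delivers a single CRISPR guide RNA against mouse Hgs (also known as Hrs). In bacteria it is maintained through a high-copy ColE1/pUC-type origin and selected with ampicillin via the β-lactamase gene. An f1 origin, lac promoter/operator remnants, and T3 and T7 promoters are carried over from the cloning backbone.

The viral portion begins with an RSV promoter fused to a truncated 5' LTR, which drives Tat-independent transcription of the genomic RNA in packaging cells. This is followed by the Ψ packaging signal with adjoining gag sequence, the Rev response element for nuclear export, a short env fragment, and a cPPT/CTS. The genome ends in a ΔU3 3' LTR that disables LTR promoter activity after integration.

Two expression units sit between these elements. A human U6 RNA polymerase III promoter transcribes the 20-nt Hgs-targeting spacer, which occupies the gap between the promoter and the Streptococcus pyogenes Cas9 gRNA scaffold. An EF-1α promoter with its intron A drives puromycin N-acetyltransferase, followed by a WPRE to enhance transcript expression. An SV40 poly(A) signal and SV40 origin lie outside the 3' LTR.

No Cas9 coding sequence is annotated, so the nuclease must be supplied separately, for example by using Cas9-expressing cells. The stated purpose is stable lentiviral expression of the second Hgs guide, with puromycin selection of transduced mammalian cells. It was deposited in connection with a genome-wide screen for regulators of the Parkinson's disease-linked kinase LRRK2.
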