Features (pLannotate 1.2.2; 29 found; start..end, strand, type, name):
      3..158     +  CDS            env (fragment): ENV_HV1H2 - Experimental evidence at protein level: Swiss-Prot protein existence level 1. [Transmembrane protein gp41]: Acts as a class I viral fusion protein. Under the current model, the protein has at least 3 conformational states: pre-fusion native state, pre-hairpin intermediate state, and post-fusion hairpin state. During fusion of viral and target intracellular membranes, the coiled coil regions (heptad repeats) assume a trimer-of-hairpins structure, positioning the fusion peptide in close proximity to the C-terminal region of the ectodomain. The formation of this structure appears to d
    162..402     +  promoter       U6 promoter: RNA polymerase III promoter for human U6 snRNA
    432..507     +  misc_RNA       gRNA scaffold: guide RNA scaffold for the Streptococcus pyogenes CRISPR/Cas9 system
    563..680     +  misc_feature   cPPT/CTS: central polypurine tract and central termination sequence of HIV-1
    746..812     +  CDS            small t antigen (fragment): SV40 (simian virus 40) small t antigen
    838..1049    +  promoter       EF-1α core promoter: core promoter for human elongation factor EF-1α
   1050..1988    +  intron         EF-1α intron A: intron upstream of the start codon of human EF-1α
   2010..2609    +  CDS            PuroR (fragment): puromycin N-acetyltransferase; pac from Streptomyces; confers resistance to puromycin
   2625..3213    +  misc_feature   WPRE: woodchuck hepatitis virus posttranscriptional regulatory element
   3264..3283    +  misc_feature   cPPT/CTS (fragment): central polypurine tract and central termination sequence of HIV-1
   3285..3518    +  LTR            3' LTR (ΔU3): self-inactivating 3' long terminal repeat (LTR) from HIV-1
   3596..3717    +  polyA_signal   SV40 poly(A) signal: SV40 polyadenylation signal
   3757..3892    +  rep_origin     SV40 ori: SV40 origin of replication
   3913..3931    -  promoter       T7 promoter: promoter for bacteriophage T7 RNA polymerase
   3939..4094    +  CDS            lacZα (fragment): LacZα fragment of β-galactosidase; lacZ fragment
   4099..4527    +  rep_origin     f1 ori (sequence partly withheld): f1 bacteriophage origin of replication; arrow indicates direction of (+) strand synthesis
   4580..4684    +  promoter       AmpR promoter: bla
   4685..5545    +  CDS            AmpR: β-lactamase; bla; confers resistance to ampicillin, carbenicillin, and related antibiotics
   5716..6304    +  rep_origin     ori: high-copy-number ColE1/pMB1/pBR322/pUC origin of replication
   6487..6579    +  CDS            lacI (fragment): lac repressor; lacI; The lac repressor binds to the lac operator to inhibit transcription in E. coli. This inhibition can be relieved by adding lactose or isopropyl-β-D-thiogalactopyranoside (IPTG).
   6592..6613    +  protein_bind   CAP binding site: CAP binding activates transcription in the presence of cAMP. E. coli catabolite activator protein
   6628..6658    +  promoter       lac promoter: promoter for the E. coli lac operon
   6666..6682    +  protein_bind   lac operator: The lac repressor binds to the lac operator to inhibit transcription in E. coli. This inhibition can be relieved by adding lactose or isopropyl-β-D-thiogalactopyranoside (IPTG). lac repressor encoded by lacI
   6727..6745    +  promoter       T3 promoter: promoter for bacteriophage T3 RNA polymerase
   6773..6999    +  promoter       RSV promoter: Rous sarcoma virus enhancer/promoter
   7000..7180    +  LTR            5' LTR (truncated): truncated 5' long terminal repeat (LTR) from HIV-1
   7227..7352    +  misc_feature   HIV-1 Ψ: packaging signal of human immunodeficiency virus type 1
   7336..7699    +  CDS            HIV-1 gag (fragment): gag protein from human immunodeficiency virus 1; gag
   7845..8078    +  misc_feature   RRE: The Rev response element (RRE) of HIV-1 allows for Rev-dependent mRNA export from the nucleus to the cytoplasm.
>Addgene plasmid #198482 | Lenti-guide-puro mHgs-2 | addgene full sequence | sequence record 390749 | Addgene NGS Result
TAACAAATTGGCTGTGGTATATAAAATTATTCATAATGATAGTAGGAGGCTTGGTAGGTTTAAGAATAGT
TTTTGCTGTACTTTCTATAGTGAATAGAGTTAGGCAGGGATATTCACCATTATCGTTTCAGACCCACCTC
CCAACCCCGAGGGGACCCAGAGAGGGCCTATTTCCCATGATTCCTTCATATTTGCATATACGATACAAGG
CTGTTAGAGAGATAATTAGAATTAATTTGACTGTAAACACAAAGATATTAGTACAAAATACGTGACGTAG
AAAGTAATAATTTCTTGGGTAGTTTGCAGTTTTAAAATTATGTTTTAAAATGGACTATCATATGCTTACC
GTAACTTGAAAGTATTTCGATTTCTTGGCTTTATATATCTTGTGGAAAGGACGAAACACCGTAATGATAA
GAACCCACACGGTTTTAGAGCTAGAAATAGCAAGTTAAAATAAGGCTAGTCCGTTATCAACTTGAAAAAG
TGGCACCGAGTCGGTGCTTTTTTAAGCTTGGCGTAACTAGATCTTGAGACAAATGGCAGTATTCATCCAC
AATTTTAAAAGAAAAGGGGGGATTGGGGGGTACAGTGCAGGGGAAAGAATAGTAGACATAATAGCAACAG
ACATACAAACTAAAGAATTACAAAAACAAATTACAAAAATTCAAAATTTTCGGGTTTATTACAGGGACAG
CAGAGATCCACTTTGGCGCCGGCTCGAGGGGGCCCGGGTGCAAAGATGGATAAAGTTTTAAACAGAGAGG
AATCTTTGCAGCTAATGGACCTTCTAGGTCTTGAAAGGAGTGGGAATTGGCTCCGGTGCCCGTCAGTGGG
CAGAGCGCACATCGCCCACAGTCCCCGAGAAGTTGGGGGGAGGGGTCGGCAATTGATCCGGTGCCTAGAG
AAGGTGGCGCGGGGTAAACTGGGAAAGTGATGTCGTGTACTGGCTCCGCCTTTTTCCCGAGGGTGGGGGA
GAACCGTATATAAGTGCAGTAGTCGCCGTGAACGTTCTTTTTCGCAACGGGTTTGCCGCCAGAACACAGG
TAAGTGCCGTGTGTGGTTCCCGCGGGCCTGGCCTCTTTACGGGTTATGGCCCTTGCGTGCCTTGAATTAC
TTCCACCTGGCTGCAGTACGTGATTCTTGATCCCGAGCTTCGGGTTGGAAGTGGGTGGGAGAGTTCGAGG
CCTTGCGCTTAAGGAGCCCCTTCGCCTCGTGCTTGAGTTGAGGCCTGGCCTGGGCGCTGGGGCCGCCGCG
TGCGAATCTGGTGGCACCTTCGCGCCTGTCTCGCTGCTTTCGATAAGTCTCTAGCCATTTAAAATTTTTG
ATGACCTGCTGCGACGCTTTTTTTCTGGCAAGATAGTCTTGTAAATGCGGGCCAAGATCTGCACACTGGT
ATTTCGGTTTTTGGGGCCGCGGGCGGCGACGGGGCCCGTGCGTCCCAGCGCACATGTTCGGCGAGGCGGG
GCCTGCGAGCGCGGCCACCGAGAATCGGACGGGGGTAGTCTCAAGCTGGCCGGCCTGCTCTGGTGCCTGG
CCTCGCGCCGCCGTGTATCGCCCCGCCCTGGGCGGCAAGGCTGGCCCGGTCGGCACCAGTTGCGTGAGCG
GAAAGATGGCCGCTTCCCGGCCCTGCTGCAGGGAGCTCAAAATGGAGGACGCGGCGCTCGGGAGAGCGGG
CGGGTGAGTCACCCACACAAAGGAAAAGGGCCTTTCCGTCCTCAGCCGTCGCTTCATGTGACTCCACGGA
GTACCGGGCGCCGTCCAGGCACCTCGATTAGTTCTCGAGCTTTTGGAGTACGTCGTCTTTAGGTTGGGGG
GAGGGGTTTTATGCGATGGAGTTTCCCCACACTGAGTGGGTGGAGACTGAAGTTAGGCCAGCTTGGCACT
TGATGTAATTCTCCTTGGAATTTGCCCTTTTTGAGTTTGGATCTTGGTTCATTCTCAAGCCTCAGACAGT
GGTTCAAAGTTTTTTTCTTCCATTTCAGGTGTCGTGACGTACGGCCACCATGACCGAGTACAAGCCCACG
GTGCGCCTCGCCACCCGCGACGACGTCCCCAGGGCCGTACGCACCCTCGCCGCCGCGTTCGCCGACTACC
CCGCCACGCGCCACACCGTCGATCCGGACCGCCACATCGAGCGGGTCACCGAGCTGCAAGAACTCTTCCT
CACGCGCGTCGGGCTCGACATCGGCAAGGTGTGGGTCGCGGACGACGGCGCCGCCGTGGCGGTCTGGACC
ACGCCGGAGAGCGTCGAAGCGGGGGCGGTGTTCGCCGAGATCGGCCCGCGCATGGCCGAGTTGAGCGGTT
CCCGGCTGGCCGCGCAGCAACAGATGGAAGGCCTCCTGGCGCCGCACCGGCCCAAGGAGCCCGCGTGGTT
CCTGGCCACCGTCGGAGTCTCGCCCGACCACCAGGGCAAGGGTCTGGGCAGCGCCGTCGTGCTCCCCGGA
GTGGAGGCGGCCGAGCGCGCCGGGGTGCCCGCCTTCCTGGAGACCTCCGCGCCCCGCAACCTCCCCTTCT
ACGAGCGGCTCGGCTTCACCGTCACCGCCGACGTCGAGGTGCCCGAAGGACCGCGCACCTGGTGCATGAC
CCGCAAGCCCGGTGCCTGAACGCGTTAAGTCGACAATCAACCTCTGGATTACAAAATTTGTGAAAGATTG
ACTGGTATTCTTAACTATGTTGCTCCTTTTACGCTATGTGGATACGCTGCTTTAATGCCTTTGTATCATG
CTATTGCTTCCCGTATGGCTTTCATTTTCTCCTCCTTGTATAAATCCTGGTTGCTGTCTCTTTATGAGGA
GTTGTGGCCCGTTGTCAGGCAACGTGGCGTGGTGTGCACTGTGTTTGCTGACGCAACCCCCACTGGTTGG
GGCATTGCCACCACCTGTCAGCTCCTTTCCGGGACTTTCGCTTTCCCCCTCCCTATTGCCACGGCGGAAC
TCATCGCCGCCTGCCTTGCCCGCTGCTGGACAGGGGCTCGGCTGTTGGGCACTGACAATTCCGTGGTGTT
GTCGGGGAAATCATCGTCCTTTCCTTGGCTGCTCGCCTGTGTTGCCACCTGGATTCTGCGCGGGACGTCC
TTCTGCTACGTCCCTTCGGCCCTCAATCCAGCGGACCTTCCTTCCCGCGGCCTGCTGCCGGCTCTGCGGC
CTCTTCCGCGTCTTCGCCTTCGCCCTCAGACGAGTCGGATCTCCCTTTGGGCCGCCTCCCCGCGTCGACT
TTAAGACCAATGACTTACAAGGCAGCTGTAGATCTTAGCCACTTTTTAAAAGAAAAGGGGGGACTGGAAG
GGCTAATTCACTCCCAACGAAGACAAGATCTGCTTTTTGCTTGTACTGGGTCTCTCTGGTTAGACCAGAT
CTGAGCCTGGGAGCTCTCTGGCTAACTAGGGAACCCACTGCTTAAGCCTCAATAAAGCTTGCCTTGAGTG
CTTCAAGTAGTGTGTGCCCGTCTGTTGTGTGACTCTGGTAACTAGAGATCCCTCAGACCCTTTTAGTCAG
TGTGGAAAATCTCTAGCAGTACGTATAGTAGTTCATGTCATCTTATTATTCAGTATTTATAACTTGCAAA
GAAATGAATATCAGAGAGTGAGAGGAACTTGTTTATTGCAGCTTATAATGGTTACAAATAAAGCAATAGC
ATCACAAATTTCACAAATAAAGCATTTTTTTCACTGCATTCTAGTTGTGGTTTGTCCAAACTCATCAATG
TATCTTATCATGTCTGGCTCTAGCTATCCCGCCCCTAACTCCGCCCATCCCGCCCCTAACTCCGCCCAGT
TCCGCCCATTCTCCGCCCCATGGCTGACTAATTTTTTTTATTTATGCAGAGGCCGAGGCCGCCTCGGCCT
CTGAGCTATTCCAGAAGTAGTGAGGAGGCTTTTTTGGAGGCCTAGGGACGTACCCAATTCGCCCTATAGT
GAGTCGTATTACGCGCGCTCACTGGCCGTCGTTTTACAACGTCGTGACTGGGAAAACCCTGGCGTTACCC
AACTTAATCGCCTTGCAGCACATCCCCCTTTCGCCAGCTGGCGTAATAGCGAAGAGGCCCGCACCGATCG
CCCTTCCCAACAGTTGCGCAGCCTGAATGGCGAATGGG
[124 nt withheld, positions 4099-4222]
C
[91 nt withheld, positions 4224-4314]
A
[49 nt withheld, positions 4316-4364]
CCTTTGACGTTGGAGTCCACGTTCTTT
[37 nt withheld, positions 4392-4428]
ACCCTATCTCGGTCTATTCTTTTGATTTATAAGGGATTTTGCCGATTTCGGCCTATTGGTTAAAAAATGA
GCTGATTTAACAAAAATTTAACGCGAATTTTAACAAAATATTAACGCTTACAATTTAGGTGGCACTTTTC
GGGGAAATGTGCGCGGAACCCCTATTTGTTTATTTTTCTAAATACATTCAAATATGTATCCGCTCATGAG
ACAATAACCCTGATAAATGCTTCAATAATATTGAAAAAGGAAGAGTATGAGTATTCAACATTTCCGTGTC
GCCCTTATTCCCTTTTTTGCGGCATTTTGCCTTCCTGTTTTTGCTCACCCAGAAACGCTGGTGAAAGTAA
AAGATGCTGAAGATCAGTTGGGTGCACGAGTGGGTTACATCGAACTGGATCTCAACAGCGGTAAGATCCT
TGAGAGTTTTCGCCCCGAAGAACGTTTTCCAATGATGAGCACTTTTAAAGTTCTGCTATGTGGCGCGGTA
TTATCCCGTATTGACGCCGGGCAAGAGCAACTCGGTCGCCGCATACACTATTCTCAGAATGACTTGGTTG
AGTACTCACCAGTCACAGAAAAGCATCTTACGGATGGCATGACAGTAAGAGAATTATGCAGTGCTGCCAT
AACCATGAGTGATAACACTGCGGCCAACTTACTTCTGACAACGATCGGAGGACCGAAGGAGCTAACCGCT
TTTTTGCACAACATGGGGGATCATGTAACTCGCCTTGATCGTTGGGAACCGGAGCTGAATGAAGCCATAC
CAAACGACGAGCGTGACACCACGATGCCTGTAGCAATGGCAACAACGTTGCGCAAACTATTAACTGGCGA
ACTACTTACTCTAGCTTCCCGGCAACAATTAATAGACTGGATGGAGGCGGATAAAGTTGCAGGACCACTT
CTGCGCTCGGCCCTTCCGGCTGGCTGGTTTATTGCTGATAAATCTGGAGCCGGTGAGCGTGGGTCTCGCG
GTATCATTGCAGCACTGGGGCCAGATGGTAAGCCCTCCCGTATCGTAGTTATCTACACGACGGGGAGTCA
GGCAACTATGGATGAACGAAATAGACAGATCGCTGAGATAGGTGCCTCACTGATTAAGCATTGGTAACTG
TCAGACCAAGTTTACTCATATATACTTTAGATTGATTTAAAACTTCATTTTTAATTTAAAAGGATCTAGG
TGAAGATCCTTTTTGATAATCTCATGACCAAAATCCCTTAACGTGAGTTTTCGTTCCACTGAGCGTCAGA
CCCCGTAGAAAAGATCAAAGGATCTTCTTGAGATCCTTTTTTTCTGCGCGTAATCTGCTGCTTGCAAACA
AAAAAACCACCGCTACCAGCGGTGGTTTGTTTGCCGGATCAAGAGCTACCAACTCTTTTTCCGAAGGTAA
CTGGCTTCAGCAGAGCGCAGATACCAAATACTGTTCTTCTAGTGTAGCCGTAGTTAGGCCACCACTTCAA
GAACTCTGTAGCACCGCCTACATACCTCGCTCTGCTAATCCTGTTACCAGTGGCTGCTGCCAGTGGCGAT
AAGTCGTGTCTTACCGGGTTGGACTCAAGACGATAGTTACCGGATAAGGCGCAGCGGTCGGGCTGAACGG
GGGGTTCGTGCACACAGCCCAGCTTGGAGCGAACGACCTACACCGAACTGAGATACCTACAGCGTGAGCT
ATGAGAAAGCGCCACGCTTCCCGAAGGGAGAAAGGCGGACAGGTATCCGGTAAGCGGCAGGGTCGGAACA
GGAGAGCGCACGAGGGAGCTTCCAGGGGGAAACGCCTGGTATCTTTATAGTCCTGTCGGGTTTCGCCACC
TCTGACTTGAGCGTCGATTTTTGTGATGCTCGTCAGGGGGGCGGAGCCTATGGAAAAACGCCAGCAACGC
GGCCTTTTTACGGTTCCTGGCCTTTTGCTGGCCTTTTGCTCACATGTTCTTTCCTGCGTTATCCCCTGAT
TCTGTGGATAACCGTATTACCGCCTTTGAGTGAGCTGATACCGCTCGCCGCAGCCGAACGACCGAGCGCA
GCGAGTCAGTGAGCGAGGAAGCGGAAGAGCGCCCAATACGCAAACCGCCTCTCCCCGCGCGTTGGCCGAT
TCATTAATGCAGCTGGCACGACAGGTTTCCCGACTGGAAAGCGGGCAGTGAGCGCAACGCAATTAATGTG
AGTTAGCTCACTCATTAGGCACCCCAGGCTTTACACTTTATGCTTCCGGCTCGTATGTTGTGTGGAATTG
TGAGCGGATAACAATTTCACACAGGAAACAGCTATGACCATGATTACGCCAAGCGCGCAATTAACCCTCA
CTAAAGGGAACAAAAGCTGGAGCTGCAAGCTTAATGTAGTCTTATGCAATACTCTTGTAGTCTTGCAACA
TGGTAACGATGAGTTAGCAACATGCCTTACAAGGAGAGAAAAAGCACCGTGCATGCCGATTGGTGGAAGT
AAGGTGGTACGATCGTGCCTTATTAGGAAGGCAACAGACGGGTCTGACATGGATTGGACGAACCACTGAA
TTGCCGCATTGCAGAGATATTGTATTTAAGTGCCTAGCTCGATACATAAACGGGTCTCTCTGGTTAGACC
AGATCTGAGCCTGGGAGCTCTCTGGCTAACTAGGGAACCCACTGCTTAAGCCTCAATAAAGCTTGCCTTG
AGTGCTTCAAGTAGTGTGTGCCCGTCTGTTGTGTGACTCTGGTAACTAGAGATCCCTCAGACCCTTTTAG
TCAGTGTGGAAAATCTCTAGCAGTGGCGCCCGAACAGGGACTTGAAAGCGAAAGGGAAACCAGAGGAGCT
CTCTCGACGCAGGACTCGGCTTGCTGAAGCGCGCACGGCAAGAGGCGAGGGGCGGCGACTGGTGAGTACG
CCAAAAATTTTGACTAGCGGAGGCTAGAAGGAGAGAGATGGGTGCGAGAGCGTCAGTATTAAGCGGGGGA
GAATTAGATCGCGATGGGAAAAAATTCGGTTAAGGCCAGGGGGAAAGAAAAAATATAAATTAAAACATAT
AGTATGGGCAAGCAGGGAGCTAGAACGATTCGCAGTTAATCCTGGCCTGTTAGAAACATCAGAAGGCTGT
AGACAAATACTGGGACAGCTACAACCATCCCTTCAGACAGGATCAGAAGAACTTAGATCATTATATAATA
CAGTAGCAACCCTCTATTGTGTGCATCAAAGGATAGAGATAAAAGACACCAAGGAAGCTTTAGACAAGAT
AGAGGAAGAGCAAAACAAAAGTAAGACCACCGCACAGCAAGCGGCCGCTGATCTTCAGACCTGGAGGAGG
AGATATGAGGGACAATTGGAGAAGTGAATTATATAAATATAAAGTAGTAAAAATTGAACCATTAGGAGTA
GCACCCACCAAGGCAAAGAGAAGAGTGGTGCAGAGAGAAAAAAGAGCAGTGGGAATAGGAGCTTTGTTCC
TTGGGTTCTTGGGAGCAGCAGGAAGCACTATGGGCGCAGCGTCAATGACGCTGACGGTACAGGCCAGACA
ATTATTGTCTGGTATAGTGCAGCAGCAGAACAATTTGCTGAGGGCTATTGAGGCGCAACAGCATCTGTTG
CAACTCACAGTCTGGGGCATCAAGCAGCTCCAGGCAAGAATCCTGGCTGTGGAAAGATACCTAAAGGATC
AACAGCTCCTGGGGATTTGGGGTTGCTCTGGAAAACTCATTTGCACCACTGCTGTGCCTTGGAATGCTAG
TTGGAGTAATAAATCTCTGGAACAGATTTGGAATCACACGACCTGGATGGAGTGGGACAGAGAAATTAAC
AATTACACAAGCTTAATACACTCCTTAATTGAAGAATCGCAAAACCAGCAAGAAAAGAATGAACAAGAAT
TATTGGAATTAGATAAATGGGCAAGTTTGTGGAATTGGTTTAACA
